Addgene plasmid #114595: BcLOV4-mammalian-recoded_mCherry_pcDNA3.1
Purpose: Encodes mCherry-tagged BcLOV4 for expression in mammalian cells
Depositing lab: Brian Chow. Depositing organization: University of Pennsylvania. Publication: Directly light-regulated binding of RGS-LOV photoreceptors to anionic membrane phospholipids. Glantz ST, Berlew EE, Jaber Z, Schuster BS, Gardner KH, Chow BY. Proc Natl Acad Sci U S A. 2018 Aug 14;115(33):E7720-E7727. doi: 10.1073/pnas.1802832115. Epub 2018 Jul 31. PubMed 30065115.
Backbone
  Vector backbone: pcDNA3.1
  Backbone size w/o insert (bp): 5400
  Total vector size (bp): 7900
  Vector type: Mammalian Expression
  Selectable markers: Neomycin (select with G418)
Growth in bacteria
  Bacterial resistance: Ampicillin, 100 μg/mL
  Growth temperature: 37°C
  Growth strain: DH5alpha
  Copy number: Unknown
Gene/Insert
  Gene/Insert name: BcLOV4 (alt name: BcRGS1)
  Species: Botrytis cinerea
  Insert size (bp): 2500
  Promoter: CMV
  Tag / fusion protein: mCherry (C terminal on insert)
  Cloning method: Gibson Cloning
  Sequencing primers: 5′ CMV forward; 3′ BGH reverse
Terms and licenses: Academic/Nonprofit Terms; Industry Terms: Not Available to Industry
How to cite: BcLOV4-mammalian-recoded_mCherry_pcDNA3.1 was a gift from Brian Chow (Addgene plasmid # 114595 ; http://n2t.net/addgene:114595 ; RRID:Addgene_114595)
