[The description below was written by a language model from this plasmid's Addgene catalogue record and pLannotate feature annotations shown in this document.]
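Description:
BcLOV4-mammalian-recoded_mCherry_pcDNA3.1 is a mammalian expression plasmid of about 7.9 kb built on the pcDNA3.1 backbone. It is propagated in E. coli through a high-copy ColE1/pUC-type origin with ampicillin selection from the β-lactamase gene, and it also carries an f1 phage origin. For selection in mammalian cells, an SV40 enhancer/early promoter drives a neomycin phosphotransferase gene ending in an SV40 polyadenylation signal, which allows G418 selection of stable transfectants. The small lac promoter/operator, lacI, bom, ble and HIV-1 LTR "fragment" hits in the feature tables are short matches, most likely backbone remnants or annotation artefacts rather than functional elements.

The payload is BcLOV4 (also called BcRGS1), a photoreceptor from the fungus Botrytis cinerea, recoded for mammalian expression according to the plasmid name and fused at its C terminus to the red fluorescent protein mCherry. The roughly 2.5 kb insert was introduced by Gibson assembly and lies between the human CMV immediate-early enhancer/promoter and the bovine growth hormone polyadenylation signal. A T7 promoter sits just upstream of the coding region. The annotation software does not recognise BcLOV4 itself. It labels one internal segment as a fragment resembling an algal phototropin, which fits the blue-light-sensing LOV domain expected in this protein.

The associated publication describes RGS-LOV photoreceptors whose binding to anionic membrane phospholipids is directly regulated by light. This construct therefore suits expressing BcLOV4 in mammalian cells and following its localisation by mCherry fluorescence. The depositor's sequence and the repository's sequencing result differ by only three nucleotides in length and give the same feature layout.
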