Features (pLannotate 1.2.2; 21 found; start..end, strand, type, name):
     19..49      -  promoter       lac promoter: promoter for the E. coli lac operon
     64..85      -  protein_bind   CAP binding site: CAP binding activates transcription in the presence of cAMP. E. coli catabolite activator protein
     98..190     -  CDS            lacI (fragment): lac repressor; lacI; The lac repressor binds to the lac operator to inhibit transcription in E. coli. This inhibition can be relieved by adding lactose or isopropyl-β-D-thiogalactopyranoside (IPTG).
    373..958     -  rep_origin     ori: high-copy-number ColE1/pMB1/pBR322/pUC origin of replication
   1129..1989    -  CDS            AmpR: β-lactamase; bla; confers resistance to ampicillin, carbenicillin, and related antibiotics
   1990..2094    -  promoter       AmpR promoter: bla
   2153..2205    -  misc_feature   bom (fragment): basis of mobility region from pBR322
   2360..2739    +  enhancer       CMV enhancer: human cytomegalovirus immediate early enhancer
   2740..2943    +  promoter       CMV promoter: human cytomegalovirus (CMV) immediate early promoter
   2939..2972    +  LTR            5' LTR (truncated) (fragment): truncated 5' long terminal repeat (LTR) from HIV-1
   2988..3006    +  promoter       T7 promoter: promoter for bacteriophage T7 RNA polymerase
   3816..4163    +  CDS            PHOT (fragment): PHOT_CHLRE - Experimental evidence at protein level: Swiss-Prot protein existence level 1. Protein kinase that acts as a blue light photoreceptor (PubMed:15695460, PubMed:24285544). Required for non-photochemical quenching (NPQ), a mechanism that converts and dissipates the harmful excess absorbed light energy into heat and protect the photosynthetic apparatus from photo-oxidative damage (PubMed:27626383). Controls the energy-dependent chlorophyll fluorescence quenching (qE) activity of chlorophyll excited states by inducing the expression of the qE effector protein LHCSR3 in high light intens
   4872..5579    +  CDS            mCherry: mCherry is a basic (constitutively fluorescent) red fluorescent protein published in 2004, derived from Discosoma sp.. It is reported to be a very rapidly-maturing monomer with low acid sensitivity.
   5623..5847    +  polyA_signal   bGH poly(A) signal: bovine growth hormone polyadenylation signal
   5851..5872    +  promoter       SV40 promoter (fragment): SV40 enhancer and early promoter
   5893..6321    +  rep_origin     f1 ori (sequence partly withheld): f1 bacteriophage origin of replication; arrow indicates direction of (+) strand synthesis
   6335..6664    +  promoter       SV40 promoter: SV40 enhancer and early promoter
   6731..7522    +  CDS            neo: KKA2_KLEPN - Also known as kan, nptII. Experimental evidence at protein level: Swiss-Prot protein existence level 1. Resistance to kanamycin, neomycin, paromomycin, ribostamycin, butirosin and gentamicin B. From Klebsiella pneumoniae.
   7546..7704    +  CDS            ble (fragment): BLE_KLEPN - Experimental evidence at protein level: Swiss-Prot protein existence level 1. Binding protein with a strong affinity to the bleomycin family of antibiotics. Binds to CL990; an antimitotic-antibiotic compound. From Klebsiella pneumoniae.
   7699..7820    +  polyA_signal   SV40 poly(A) signal: SV40 polyadenylation signal
   7893..11      -  protein_bind   lac operator (across the origin): The lac repressor binds to the lac operator to inhibit transcription in E. coli. This inhibition can be relieved by adding lactose or isopropyl-β-D-thiogalactopyranoside (IPTG). lac repressor encoded by lacI
>Addgene plasmid #114595 | BcLOV4-mammalian-recoded_mCherry_pcDNA3.1 | depositor full sequence | sequence record 216307 | BcLOV4-mammalian-recoded_mCherry_pcDNA3.1 sequence 7898 bps
TCCGCTCACAATTCCACACAACATACGAGCCGGAAGCATAAAGTGTAAAGCCTGGGGTGCCTAATGAGTG
AGCTAACTCACATTAATTGCGTTGCGCTCACTGCCCGCTTTCCAGTCGGGAAACCTGTCGTGCCAGCTGC
ATTAATGAATCGGCCAACGCGCGGGGAGAGGCGGTTTGCGTATTGGGCGCTCTTCCGCTTCCTCGCTCAC
TGACTCGCTGCGCTCGGTCGTTCGGCTGCGGCGAGCGGTATCAGCTCACTCAAAGGCGGTAATACGGTTA
TCCACAGAATCAGGGGATAACGCAGGAAAGAACATGTGAGCAAAAGGCCAGCAAAAGGCCAGGAACCGTA
AAAAGGCCGCGTTGCTGGCGTTTTTCCATAGGCTCCGCCCCCCTGACGAGCATCACAAAAATCGACGCTC
AAGTCAGAGGTGGCGAAACCCGACAGGACTATAAAGATACCAGGCGTTTCCCCCTGGAAGCTCCCTCGTG
CGCTCTCCTGTTCCGACCCTGCCGCTTACCGGATACCTGTCCGCCTTTCTCCCTTCGGGAAGCGTGGCGC
TTTCTCATAGCTCACGCTGTAGGTATCTCAGTTCGGTGTAGGTCGTTCGCTCCAAGCTGGGCTGTGTGCA
CGAACCCCCCGTTCAGCCCGACCGCTGCGCCTTATCCGGTAACTATCGTCTTGAGTCCAACCCGGTAAGA
CACGACTTATCGCCACTGGCAGCAGCCACTGGTAACAGGATTAGCAGAGCGAGGTATGTAGGCGGTGCTA
CAGAGTTCTTGAAGTGGTGGCCTAACTACGGCTACACTAGAAGAACAGTATTTGGTATCTGCGCTCTGCT
GAAGCCAGTTACCTTCGGAAAAAGAGTTGGTAGCTCTTGATCCGGCAAACAAACCACCGCTGGTAGCGGT
TTTTTTGTTTGCAAGCAGCAGATTACGCGCAGAAAAAAAGGATCTCAAGAAGATCCTTTGATCTTTTCTA
CGGGGTCTGACGCTCAGTGGAACGAAAACTCACGTTAAGGGATTTTGGTCATGAGATTATCAAAAAGGAT
CTTCACCTAGATCCTTTTAAATTAAAAATGAAGTTTTAAATCAATCTAAAGTATATATGAGTAAACTTGG
TCTGACAGTTACCAATGCTTAATCAGTGAGGCACCTATCTCAGCGATCTGTCTATTTCGTTCATCCATAG
TTGCCTGACTCCCCGTCGTGTAGATAACTACGATACGGGAGGGCTTACCATCTGGCCCCAGTGCTGCAAT
GATACCGCGAGACCCACGCTCACCGGCTCCAGATTTATCAGCAATAAACCAGCCAGCCGGAAGGGCCGAG
CGCAGAAGTGGTCCTGCAACTTTATCCGCCTCCATCCAGTCTATTAATTGTTGCCGGGAAGCTAGAGTAA
GTAGTTCGCCAGTTAATAGTTTGCGCAACGTTGTTGCCATTGCTACAGGCATCGTGGTGTCACGCTCGTC
GTTTGGTATGGCTTCATTCAGCTCCGGTTCCCAACGATCAAGGCGAGTTACATGATCCCCCATGTTGTGC
AAAAAAGCGGTTAGCTCCTTCGGTCCTCCGATCGTTGTCAGAAGTAAGTTGGCCGCAGTGTTATCACTCA
TGGTTATGGCAGCACTGCATAATTCTCTTACTGTCATGCCATCCGTAAGATGCTTTTCTGTGACTGGTGA
GTACTCAACCAAGTCATTCTGAGAATAGTGTATGCGGCGACCGAGTTGCTCTTGCCCGGCGTCAATACGG
GATAATACCGCGCCACATAGCAGAACTTTAAAAGTGCTCATCATTGGAAAACGTTCTTCGGGGCGAAAAC
TCTCAAGGATCTTACCGCTGTTGAGATCCAGTTCGATGTAACCCACTCGTGCACCCAACTGATCTTCAGC
ATCTTTTACTTTCACCAGCGTTTCTGGGTGAGCAAAAACAGGAAGGCAAAATGCCGCAAAAAAGGGAATA
AGGGCGACACGGAAATGTTGAATACTCATACTCTTCCTTTTTCAATATTATTGAAGCATTTATCAGGGTT
ATTGTCTCATGAGCGGATACATATTTGAATGTATTTAGAAAAATAAACAAATAGGGGTTCCGCGCACATT
TCCCCGAAAAGTGCCACCTGACGTCGACGGATCGGGAGATCTCCCGATCCCCTATGGTGCACTCTCAGTA
CAATCTGCTCTGATGCCGCATAGTTAAGCCAGTATCTGCTCCCTGCTTGTGTGTTGGAGGTCGCTGAGTA
GTGCGCGAGCAAAATTTAAGCTACAACAAGGCAAGGCTTGACCGACAATTGCATGAAGAATCTGCTTAGG
GTTAGGCGTTTTGCGCTGCTTCGCGATGTACGGGCCAGATATACGCGTTGACATTGATTATTGACTAGTT
ATTAATAGTAATCAATTACGGGGTCATTAGTTCATAGCCCATATATGGAGTTCCGCGTTACATAACTTAC
GGTAAATGGCCCGCCTGGCTGACCGCCCAACGACCCCCGCCCATTGACGTCAATAATGACGTATGTTCCC
ATAGTAACGCCAATAGGGACTTTCCATTGACGTCAATGGGTGGAGTATTTACGGTAAACTGCCCACTTGG
CAGTACATCAAGTGTATCATATGCCAAGTACGCCCCCTATTGACGTCAATGACGGTAAATGGCCCGCCTG
GCATTATGCCCAGTACATGACCTTATGGGACTTTCCTACTTGGCAGTACATCTACGTATTAGTCATCGCT
ATTACCATGGTGATGCGGTTTTGGCAGTACATCAATGGGCGTGGATAGCGGTTTGACTCACGGGGATTTC
CAAGTCTCCACCCCATTGACGTCAATGGGAGTTTGTTTTGGCACCAAAATCAACGGGACTTTCCAAAATG
TCGTAACAACTCCGCCCCATTGACGCAAATGGGCGGTAGGCGTGTACGGTGGGAGGTCTATATAAGCAGA
GCTCTCTGGCTAACTAGAGAACCCACTGCTTACTGGCTTATCGAAATTAATACGACTCACTATAGGGAGA
CCCAAGCTGGCTAGCGTTTAAACTTAAGCTTGGTACCGAGCTCGGATCCATGGCCACAGACGCAATCGAC
CATTACTACCAGAACAGAGACGGCCCCCCTTCCAGGAGCTTTAGCGACGAATACGACTCATACAATAAGA
CAGCCCCTCTGCCACCTCTGAGCGCCTGCCCAGAGCGCGCCCAGACCCCTAACAGCAAGAGAATCCCCAT
CACACCCAATTCCGCCAAGAGCACCTCCGAGTCTCCTCGGAGAATCACATTCTCTCGCGACGCAGGCAGC
TCCACCAAGGGCAGCACCCAGACAAGCCCATCCAACCAGGGCTCCGTGTCTAGCCGGAATGGCTCTAACG
GAAATGGCCTGGGCCTGTCCTCTGCCGGCAACTTCGCCGATTTCTTTAGCTCCGAGGTGTTTTATATCGT
GCTGCACAATCCCACCACAGCCCACAGATTCCTGAAGTTTTGCCAGAGCAGGGCCTGTTCCGAGAACCTG
GAGTTTCTGCAGAAGATCGACGAGTACAATAGGCTGATCGATGAGGCCACACGCCTGCTGTCTACCATCT
ACAGCACATACGTGAGCAGCGAGGCCCCTAAGCAGATCAACATCTCTAATAGCCACGCCAGGCGCCTGAG
CCACGACATCAAGGGAGCAACCCACAACGTGCTGCCCGGCCTGGAGGATATCTTCAATGGCTCCCAGGAG
CAGATCGAGAAGCTGCTGGCCTCTGACCTGTATCCTAGATTTGTGAAGCACCAGGTGACCGCATCCGCCA
CAATGGCCCTGGCAAACGACAAGGAGAGGTACCCAGGCCTGGGCGATTGCTTCTGTCTGACAGACCCACG
GAGAGCCGATAATCCCATCGTGTTCGCAAGCGACGGATTCGTGAGCGTGACCGGCTATTCCCGCTCTGAT
ATCATCCCAAGGAACTGCCGCTTCCTGCAGGGCAGCTTTACCGACCGGCAGGCCACAAAGAGGCTGCGCA
CCTCCATCGAGAATCGCGAGGAGACAGTGGAGCTGCTGCTGAACTATCGGAAGAATGGCGATCCCTTTTG
GAACCTGCTGTACGTGTCCCCTCTGCTGGACGGCAATGGCGATGTGAGATTCTTTCTGGGCGGCCAGATC
AACTGTTCTACCACAATCCACAGCCGGACCGACGTGCTGAGAATCCTGAGCCTGAACGACGAGGATACAG
GCTCCTTCATCGAGGGCTCTAATAAGACCCCCAGCGTGCGGTCCAAGGAGTCTAACAATGCCTCCAACTA
TGGCAAGACATCCTTCTTTAAGTCTTTTAAGAAGTACAAGGCCAATACCGTGGAGATCAGAGACGAGGCC
GGCATGGAGGGCGAGCTGATCGATAGGATCGGCAAGCTGCAGTTCAAGACACAGGTGGAGGAGTTTTACA
CCGCCTATTCTAAGTACCTGGTGCTGAGCTATCAGCCACAGTCCCAGAACCTGATCGTGAAGTACTTCAG
CCCCGGCATCGTGGATATGCTGAACCTGAATATGCCTAATGGCCTGGTGGCCCCAATCGTGGACAAGGAT
ATCTTCAAGGTGCTGACAGAGCACTCCCCTTCCTCTGTGCCACGGACCTTTAAGAACGTGGTGAGGGAAG
GCATCAAAGCAGGCAGGGCCGTGTCTGTGGAGACAGGCCTGCTGACAGGCATCGAGGAGATCAAGAAGTC
TCAGAACATCTTCAGCGGCACCACAGCCAATCGGGAGAGAGGCTGGAAGAAGGCCGAGGAGAAGTACGTG
TGCCACTTTACCCCCTGTAAGGATGAGATGGGCAGGGTCGGCTGGGTGGTGCTGACTGTCGCTCCTAAAC
TGGAAAGATTTGAATTCGGTGGTGGATCAGGTGGAGGATCTATGGTGAGCAAGGGCGAGGAGGATAACAT
GGCCATCATCAAGGAGTTCATGCGCTTCAAGGTGCACATGGAGGGCTCCGTGAACGGCCACGAGTTCGAG
ATCGAGGGCGAGGGCGAGGGCCGCCCCTACGAGGGCACCCAGACCGCCAAGCTGAAGGTGACCAAGGGTG
GCCCCCTGCCCTTCGCCTGGGACATCCTGTCCCCTCAGTTCATGTACGGCTCCAAGGCCTACGTGAAGCA
CCCCGCCGACATCCCCGACTACTTGAAGCTGTCCTTCCCCGAGGGCTTCAAGTGGGAGCGCGTGATGAAC
TTCGAGGACGGCGGCGTGGTGACCGTGACCCAGGACTCCTCCCTGCAGGACGGCGAGTTCATCTACAAGG
TGAAGCTGCGCGGCACCAACTTCCCCTCCGACGGCCCCGTAATGCAGAAGAAGACCATGGGCTGGGAGGC
CTCCTCCGAGCGGATGTACCCCGAGGACGGCGCCCTGAAGGGCGAGATCAAGCAGAGGCTGAAGCTGAAG
GACGGCGGCCACTACGACGCTGAGGTCAAGACCACCTACAAGGCCAAGAAGCCCGTGCAGCTGCCCGGCG
CCTACAACGTCAACATCAAGTTGGACATCACCTCCCACAACGAGGACTACACCATCGTGGAACAGTACGA
ACGCGCCGAGGGCCGCCACTCCACCGGCGGCATGGACGAGCTGTACAAGTAATGATCTAGAGGGCCCGTT
TAAACCCGCTGATCAGCCTCGACTGTGCCTTCTAGTTGCCAGCCATCTGTTGTTTGCCCCTCCCCCGTGC
CTTCCTTGACCCTGGAAGGTGCCACTCCCACTGTCCTTTCCTAATAAAATGAGGAAATTGCATCGCATTG
TCTGAGTAGGTGTCATTCTATTCTGGGGGGTGGGGTGGGGCAGGACAGCAAGGGGGAGGATTGGGAAGAC
AATAGCAGGCATGCTGGGGATGCGGTGGGCTCTATGGCTTCTGAGGCGGAAAGAACCAGCTGGGGCTCTA
GGGGGTATCCCC
[124 nt withheld, positions 5893-6016]
C
[91 nt withheld, positions 6018-6108]
A
[49 nt withheld, positions 6110-6158]
CCTTTGACGTTGGAGTCCACGTTCTTT
[37 nt withheld, positions 6186-6222]
ACCCTATCTCGGTCTATTCTTTTGATTTATAAGGGATTTTGCCGATTTCGGCCTATTGGTTAAAAAATGA
GCTGATTTAACAAAAATTTAACGCGAATTAATTCTGTGGAATGTGTGTCAGTTAGGGTGTGGAAAGTCCC
CAGGCTCCCCAGCAGGCAGAAGTATGCAAAGCATGCATCTCAATTAGTCAGCAACCAGGTGTGGAAAGTC
CCCAGGCTCCCCAGCAGGCAGAAGTATGCAAAGCATGCATCTCAATTAGTCAGCAACCATAGTCCCGCCC
CTAACTCCGCCCATCCCGCCCCTAACTCCGCCCAGTTCCGCCCATTCTCCGCCCCATGGCTGACTAATTT
TTTTTATTTATGCAGAGGCCGAGGCCGCCTCTGCCTCTGAGCTATTCCAGAAGTAGTGAGGAGGCTTTTT
TGGAGGCCTAGGCTTTTGCAAAAAGCTCCCGGGAGCTTGTATATCCATTTTCGGATCTGATCAAGAGACA
GGATGAGGATCGTTTCGCATGATTGAACAAGATGGATTGCACGCAGGTTCTCCGGCCGCTTGGGTGGAGA
GGCTATTCGGCTATGACTGGGCACAACAGACAATCGGCTGCTCTGATGCCGCCGTGTTCCGGCTGTCAGC
GCAGGGGCGCCCGGTTCTTTTTGTCAAGACCGACCTGTCCGGTGCCCTGAATGAACTGCAGGACGAGGCA
GCGCGGCTATCGTGGCTGGCCACGACGGGCGTTCCTTGCGCAGCTGTGCTCGACGTTGTCACTGAAGCGG
GAAGGGACTGGCTGCTATTGGGCGAAGTGCCGGGGCAGGATCTCCTGTCATCTCACCTTGCTCCTGCCGA
GAAAGTATCCATCATGGCTGATGCAATGCGGCGGCTGCATACGCTTGATCCGGCTACCTGCCCATTCGAC
CACCAAGCGAAACATCGCATCGAGCGAGCACGTACTCGGATGGAAGCCGGTCTTGTCGATCAGGATGATC
TGGACGAAGAGCATCAGGGGCTCGCGCCAGCCGAACTGTTCGCCAGGCTCAAGGCGCGCATGCCCGACGG
CGAGGATCTCGTCGTGACCCATGGCGATGCCTGCTTGCCGAATATCATGGTGGAAAATGGCCGCTTTTCT
GGATTCATCGACTGTGGCCGGCTGGGTGTGGCGGACCGCTATCAGGACATAGCGTTGGCTACCCGTGATA
TTGCTGAAGAGCTTGGCGGCGAATGGGCTGACCGCTTCCTCGTGCTTTACGGTATCGCCGCTCCCGATTC
GCAGCGCATCGCCTTCTATCGCCTTCTTGACGAGTTCTTCTGAGCGGGACTCTGGGGTTCGAAATGACCG
ACCAAGCGACGCCCAACCTGCCATCACGAGATTTCGATTCCACCGCCGCCTTCTATGAAAGGTTGGGCTT
CGGAATCGTTTTCCGGGACGCCGGCTGGATGATCCTCCAGCGCGGGGATCTCATGCTGGAGTTCTTCGCC
CACCCCAACTTGTTTATTGCAGCTTATAATGGTTACAAATAAAGCAATAGCATCACAAATTTCACAAATA
AAGCATTTTTTTCACTGCATTCTAGTTGTGGTTTGTCCAAACTCATCAATGTATCTTATCATGTCTGTAT
ACCGTCGACCTCTAGCTAGAGCTTGGCGTAATCATGGTCATAGCTGTTTCCTGTGTGAAATTGTTA
