Features (pLannotate 1.2.2; 21 found; start..end, strand, type, name):
     19..49      -  promoter       lac promoter: promoter for the E. coli lac operon
     64..85      -  protein_bind   CAP binding site: CAP binding activates transcription in the presence of cAMP. E. coli catabolite activator protein
     98..190     -  CDS            lacI (fragment): lac repressor; lacI; The lac repressor binds to the lac operator to inhibit transcription in E. coli. This inhibition can be relieved by adding lactose or isopropyl-β-D-thiogalactopyranoside (IPTG).
    373..961     -  rep_origin     ori: high-copy-number ColE1/pMB1/pBR322/pUC origin of replication
   1132..1992    -  CDS            AmpR: β-lactamase; bla; confers resistance to ampicillin, carbenicillin, and related antibiotics
   1993..2097    -  promoter       AmpR promoter: bla
   2156..2208    -  misc_feature   bom (fragment): basis of mobility region from pBR322
   2363..2742    +  enhancer       CMV enhancer: human cytomegalovirus immediate early enhancer
   2743..2946    +  promoter       CMV promoter: human cytomegalovirus (CMV) immediate early promoter
   2942..2975    +  LTR            5' LTR (truncated) (fragment): truncated 5' long terminal repeat (LTR) from HIV-1
   2991..3009    +  promoter       T7 promoter: promoter for bacteriophage T7 RNA polymerase
   3819..4166    +  CDS            PHOT (fragment): PHOT_CHLRE - Experimental evidence at protein level: Swiss-Prot protein existence level 1. Protein kinase that acts as a blue light photoreceptor (PubMed:15695460, PubMed:24285544). Required for non-photochemical quenching (NPQ), a mechanism that converts and dissipates the harmful excess absorbed light energy into heat and protect the photosynthetic apparatus from photo-oxidative damage (PubMed:27626383). Controls the energy-dependent chlorophyll fluorescence quenching (qE) activity of chlorophyll excited states by inducing the expression of the qE effector protein LHCSR3 in high light intens
   4875..5582    +  CDS            mCherry: mCherry is a basic (constitutively fluorescent) red fluorescent protein published in 2004, derived from Discosoma sp.. It is reported to be a very rapidly-maturing monomer with low acid sensitivity.
   5626..5850    +  polyA_signal   bGH poly(A) signal: bovine growth hormone polyadenylation signal
   5854..5875    +  promoter       SV40 promoter (fragment): SV40 enhancer and early promoter
   5896..6324    +  rep_origin     f1 ori (sequence partly withheld): f1 bacteriophage origin of replication; arrow indicates direction of (+) strand synthesis
   6338..6667    +  promoter       SV40 promoter: SV40 enhancer and early promoter
   6734..7525    +  CDS            neo: KKA2_KLEPN - Also known as kan, nptII. Experimental evidence at protein level: Swiss-Prot protein existence level 1. Resistance to kanamycin, neomycin, paromomycin, ribostamycin, butirosin and gentamicin B. From Klebsiella pneumoniae.
   7549..7707    +  CDS            ble (fragment): BLE_KLEPN - Experimental evidence at protein level: Swiss-Prot protein existence level 1. Binding protein with a strong affinity to the bleomycin family of antibiotics. Binds to CL990; an antimitotic-antibiotic compound. From Klebsiella pneumoniae.
   7702..7823    +  polyA_signal   SV40 poly(A) signal: SV40 polyadenylation signal
   7896..11      -  protein_bind   lac operator (across the origin): The lac repressor binds to the lac operator to inhibit transcription in E. coli. This inhibition can be relieved by adding lactose or isopropyl-β-D-thiogalactopyranoside (IPTG). lac repressor encoded by lacI
>Addgene plasmid #114595 | BcLOV4-mammalian-recoded_mCherry_pcDNA3.1 | addgene full sequence | sequence record 224407 | Addgene NGS Result
TCCGCTCACAATTCCACACAACATACGAGCCGGAAGCATAAAGTGTAAAGCCTGGGGTGCCTAATGAGTG
AGCTAACTCACATTAATTGCGTTGCGCTCACTGCCCGCTTTCCAGTCGGGAAACCTGTCGTGCCAGCTGC
ATTAATGAATCGGCCAACGCGCGGGGAGAGGCGGTTTGCGTATTGGGCGCTCTTCCGCTTCCTCGCTCAC
TGACTCGCTGCGCTCGGTCGTTCGGCTGCGGCGAGCGGTATCAGCTCACTCAAAGGCGGTAATACGGTTA
TCCACAGAATCAGGGGATAACGCAGGAAAGAACATGTGAGCAAAAGGCCAGCAAAAGGCCAGGAACCGTA
AAAAGGCCGCGTTGCTGGCGTTTTTCCATAGGCTCCGCCCCCCTGACGAGCATCACAAAAATCGACGCTC
AAGTCAGAGGTGGCGAAACCCGACAGGACTATAAAGATACCAGGCGTTTCCCCCTGGAAGCTCCCTCGTG
CGCTCTCCTGTTCCGACCCTGCCGCTTACCGGATACCTGTCCGCCTTTCTCCCTTCGGGAAGCGTGGCGC
TTTCTCATAGCTCACGCTGTAGGTATCTCAGTTCGGTGTAGGTCGTTCGCTCCAAGCTGGGCTGTGTGCA
CGAACCCCCCGTTCAGCCCGACCGCTGCGCCTTATCCGGTAACTATCGTCTTGAGTCCAACCCGGTAAGA
CACGACTTATCGCCACTGGCAGCAGCCACTGGTAACAGGATTAGCAGAGCGAGGTATGTAGGCGGTGCTA
CAGAGTTCTTGAAGTGGTGGCCTAACTACGGCTACACTAGAAGAACAGTATTTGGTATCTGCGCTCTGCT
GAAGCCAGTTACCTTCGGAAAAAGAGTTGGTAGCTCTTGATCCGGCAAACAAACCACCGCTGGTAGCGGT
GGTTTTTTTGTTTGCAAGCAGCAGATTACGCGCAGAAAAAAAGGATCTCAAGAAGATCCTTTGATCTTTT
CTACGGGGTCTGACGCTCAGTGGAACGAAAACTCACGTTAAGGGATTTTGGTCATGAGATTATCAAAAAG
GATCTTCACCTAGATCCTTTTAAATTAAAAATGAAGTTTTAAATCAATCTAAAGTATATATGAGTAAACT
TGGTCTGACAGTTACCAATGCTTAATCAGTGAGGCACCTATCTCAGCGATCTGTCTATTTCGTTCATCCA
TAGTTGCCTGACTCCCCGTCGTGTAGATAACTACGATACGGGAGGGCTTACCATCTGGCCCCAGTGCTGC
AATGATACCGCGAGACCCACGCTCACCGGCTCCAGATTTATCAGCAATAAACCAGCCAGCCGGAAGGGCC
GAGCGCAGAAGTGGTCCTGCAACTTTATCCGCCTCCATCCAGTCTATTAATTGTTGCCGGGAAGCTAGAG
TAAGTAGTTCGCCAGTTAATAGTTTGCGCAACGTTGTTGCCATTGCTACAGGCATCGTGGTGTCACGCTC
GTCGTTTGGTATGGCTTCATTCAGCTCCGGTTCCCAACGATCAAGGCGAGTTACATGATCCCCCATGTTG
TGCAAAAAAGCGGTTAGCTCCTTCGGTCCTCCGATCGTTGTCAGAAGTAAGTTGGCCGCAGTGTTATCAC
TCATGGTTATGGCAGCACTGCATAATTCTCTTACTGTCATGCCATCCGTAAGATGCTTTTCTGTGACTGG
TGAGTACTCAACCAAGTCATTCTGAGAATAGTGTATGCGGCGACCGAGTTGCTCTTGCCCGGCGTCAATA
CGGGATAATACCGCGCCACATAGCAGAACTTTAAAAGTGCTCATCATTGGAAAACGTTCTTCGGGGCGAA
AACTCTCAAGGATCTTACCGCTGTTGAGATCCAGTTCGATGTAACCCACTCGTGCACCCAACTGATCTTC
AGCATCTTTTACTTTCACCAGCGTTTCTGGGTGAGCAAAAACAGGAAGGCAAAATGCCGCAAAAAAGGGA
ATAAGGGCGACATGGAAATGTTGAATACTCATACTCTTCCTTTTTCAATATTATTGAAGCATTTATCAGG
GTTATTGTCTCATGAGCGGATACATATTTGAATGTATTTAGAAAAATAAACAAATAGGGGTTCCGCGCAC
ATTTCCCCGAAAAGTGCCACCTGACGTCGACGGATCGGGAGATCTCCCGATCCCCTATGGTGCACTCTCA
GTACAATCTGCTCTGATGCCGCATAGTTAAGCCAGTATCTGCTCCCTGCTTGTGTGTTGGAGGTCGCTGA
GTAGTGCGCGAGCAAAATTTAAGCTACAACAAGGCAAGGCTTGACCGACAATTGCATGAAGAATCTGCTT
AGGGTTAGGCGTTTTGCGCTGCTTCGCGATGTACGGGCCAGATATACGCGTTGACATTGATTATTGACTA
GTTATTAATAGTAATCAATTACGGGGTCATTAGTTCATAGCCCATATATGGAGTTCCGCGTTACATAACT
TACGGTAAATGGCCCGCCTGGCTGACCGCCCAACGACCCCCGCCCATTGACGTCAATAATGACGTATGTT
CCCATAGTAACGCCAATAGGGACTTTCCATTGACGTCAATGGGTGGAGTATTTACGGTAAACTGCCCACT
TGGCAGTACATCAAGTGTATCATATGCCAAGTACGCCCCCTATTGACGTCAATGACGGTAAATGGCCCGC
CTGGCATTATGCCCAGTACATGACCTTATGGGACTTTCCTACTTGGCAGTACATCTACGTATTAGTCATC
GCTATTACCATGGTGATGCGGTTTTGGCAGTACATCAATGGGCGTGGATAGCGGTTTGACTCACGGGGAT
TTCCAAGTCTCCACCCCATTGACGTCAATGGGAGTTTGTTTTGGCACCAAAATCAACGGGACTTTCCAAA
ATGTCGTAACAACTCCGCCCCATTGACGCAAATGGGCGGTAGGCGTGTACGGTGGGAGGTCTATATAAGC
AGAGCTCTCTGGCTAACTAGAGAACCCACTGCTTACTGGCTTATCGAAATTAATACGACTCACTATAGGG
AGACCCAAGCTGGCTAGCGTTTAAACTTAAGCTTGGTACCGAGCTCGGATCCATGGCCACAGACGCAATC
GACCATTACTACCAGAACAGAGACGGCCCCCCTTCCAGGAGCTTTAGCGACGAATACGACTCATACAATA
AGACAGCCCCTCTGCCACCTCTGAGCGCCTGCCCAGAGCGCGCCCAGACCCCTAACAGCAAGAGAATCCC
CATCACACCCAATTCCGCCAAGAGCACCTCCGAGTCTCCTCGGAGAATCACATTCTCTCGCGACGCAGGC
AGCTCCACCAAGGGCAGCACCCAGACAAGCCCATCCAACCAGGGCTCCGTGTCTAGCCGGAATGGCTCTA
ACGGAAATGGCCTGGGCCTGTCCTCTGCCGGCAACTTCGCCGATTTCTTTAGCTCCGAGGTGTTTTATAT
CGTGCTGCACAATCCCACCACAGCCCACAGATTCCTGAAGTTTTGCCAGAGCAGGGCCTGTTCCGAGAAC
CTGGAGTTTCTGCAGAAGATCGACGAGTACAATAGGCTGATCGATGAGGCCACACGCCTGCTGTCTACCA
TCTACAGCACATACGTGAGCAGCGAGGCCCCTAAGCAGATCAACATCTCTAATAGCCACGCCAGGCGCCT
GAGCCACGACATCAAGGGAGCAACCCACAACGTGCTGCCCGGCCTGGAGGATATCTTCAATGGCTCCCAG
GAGCAGATCGAGAAGCTGCTGGCCTCTGACCTGTATCCTAGATTTGTGAAGCACCAGGTGACCGCATCCG
CCACAATGGCCCTGGCAAACGACAAGGAGAGGTACCCAGGCCTGGGCGATTGCTTCTGTCTGACAGACCC
ACGGAGAGCCGATAATCCCATCGTGTTCGCAAGCGACGGATTCGTGAGCGTGACCGGCTATTCCCGCTCT
GATATCATCCCAAGGAACTGCCGCTTCCTGCAGGGCAGCTTTACCGACCGGCAGGCCACAAAGAGGCTGC
GCACCTCCATCGAGAATCGCGAGGAGACAGTGGAGCTGCTGCTGAACTATCGGAAGAATGGCGATCCCTT
TTGGAACCTGCTGTACGTGTCCCCTCTGCTGGACGGCAATGGCGATGTGAGATTCTTTCTGGGCGGCCAG
ATCAACTGTTCTACCACAATCCACAGCCGGACCGACGTGCTGAGAATCCTGAGCCTGAACGACGAGGATA
CAGGCTCCTTCATCGAGGGCTCTAATAAGACCCCCAGCGTGCGGTCCAAGGAGTCTAACAATGCCTCCAA
CTATGGCAAGACATCCTTCTTTAAGTCTTTTAAGAAGTACAAGGCCAATACCGTGGAGATCAGAGACGAG
GCCGGCATGGAGGGCGAGCTGATCGATAGGATCGGCAAGCTGCAGTTCAAGACACAGGTGGAGGAGTTTT
ACACCGCCTATTCTAAGTACCTGGTGCTGAGCTATCAGCCACAGTCCCAGAACCTGATCGTGAAGTACTT
CAGCCCCGGCATCGTGGATATGCTGAACCTGAATATGCCTAATGGCCTGGTGGCCCCAATCGTGGACAAG
GATATCTTCAAGGTGCTGACAGAGCACTCCCCTTCCTCTGTGCCACGGACCTTTAAGAACGTGGTGAGGG
AAGGCATCAAAGCAGGCAGGGCCGTGTCTGTGGAGACAGGCCTGCTGACAGGCATCGAGGAGATCAAGAA
GTCTCAGAACATCTTCAGCGGCACCACAGCCAATCGGGAGAGAGGCTGGAAGAAGGCCGAGGAGAAGTAC
GTGTGCCACTTTACCCCCTGTAAGGATGAGATGGGCAGGGTCGGCTGGGTGGTGCTGACTGTCGCTCCTA
AACTGGAAAGATTTGAATTCGGTGGTGGATCAGGTGGAGGATCTATGGTGAGCAAGGGCGAGGAGGATAA
CATGGCCATCATCAAGGAGTTCATGCGCTTCAAGGTGCACATGGAGGGCTCCGTGAACGGCCACGAGTTC
GAGATCGAGGGCGAGGGCGAGGGCCGCCCCTACGAGGGCACCCAGACCGCCAAGCTGAAGGTGACCAAGG
GTGGCCCCCTGCCCTTCGCCTGGGACATCCTGTCCCCTCAGTTCATGTACGGCTCCAAGGCCTACGTGAA
GCACCCCGCCGACATCCCCGACTACTTGAAGCTGTCCTTCCCCGAGGGCTTCAAGTGGGAGCGCGTGATG
AACTTCGAGGACGGCGGCGTGGTGACCGTGACCCAGGACTCCTCCCTGCAGGACGGCGAGTTCATCTACA
AGGTGAAGCTGCGCGGCACCAACTTCCCCTCCGACGGCCCCGTAATGCAGAAGAAGACCATGGGCTGGGA
GGCCTCCTCCGAGCGGATGTACCCCGAGGACGGCGCCCTGAAGGGCGAGATCAAGCAGAGGCTGAAGCTG
AAGGACGGCGGCCACTACGACGCTGAGGTCAAGACCACCTACAAGGCCAAGAAGCCCGTGCAGCTGCCCG
GCGCCTACAACGTCAACATCAAGTTGGACATCACCTCCCACAACGAGGACTACACCATCGTGGAACAGTA
CGAACGCGCCGAGGGCCGCCACTCCACCGGCGGCATGGACGAGCTGTACAAGTAATGATCTAGAGGGCCC
GTTTAAACCCGCTGATCAGCCTCGACTGTGCCTTCTAGTTGCCAGCCATCTGTTGTTTGCCCCTCCCCCG
TGCCTTCCTTGACCCTGGAAGGTGCCACTCCCACTGTCCTTTCCTAATAAAATGAGGAAATTGCATCGCA
TTGTCTGAGTAGGTGTCATTCTATTCTGGGGGGTGGGGTGGGGCAGGACAGCAAGGGGGAGGATTGGGAA
GACAATAGCAGGCATGCTGGGGATGCGGTGGGCTCTATGGCTTCTGAGGCGGAAAGAACCAGCTGGGGCT
CTAGGGGGTATCCCC
[124 nt withheld, positions 5896-6019]
C
[91 nt withheld, positions 6021-6111]
A
[49 nt withheld, positions 6113-6161]
CCTTTGACGTTGGAGTCCACGTTCTTT
[37 nt withheld, positions 6189-6225]
ACCCTATCTCGGTCTATTCTTTTGATTTATAAGGGATTTTGCCGATTTCGGCCTATTGGTTAAAAAATGA
GCTGATTTAACAAAAATTTAACGCGAATTAATTCTGTGGAATGTGTGTCAGTTAGGGTGTGGAAAGTCCC
CAGGCTCCCCAGCAGGCAGAAGTATGCAAAGCATGCATCTCAATTAGTCAGCAACCAGGTGTGGAAAGTC
CCCAGGCTCCCCAGCAGGCAGAAGTATGCAAAGCATGCATCTCAATTAGTCAGCAACCATAGTCCCGCCC
CTAACTCCGCCCATCCCGCCCCTAACTCCGCCCAGTTCCGCCCATTCTCCGCCCCATGGCTGACTAATTT
TTTTTATTTATGCAGAGGCCGAGGCCGCCTCTGCCTCTGAGCTATTCCAGAAGTAGTGAGGAGGCTTTTT
TGGAGGCCTAGGCTTTTGCAAAAAGCTCCCGGGAGCTTGTATATCCATTTTCGGATCTGATCAAGAGACA
GGATGAGGATCGTTTCGCATGATTGAACAAGATGGATTGCACGCAGGTTCTCCGGCCGCTTGGGTGGAGA
GGCTATTCGGCTATGACTGGGCACAACAGACAATCGGCTGCTCTGATGCCGCCGTGTTCCGGCTGTCAGC
GCAGGGGCGCCCGGTTCTTTTTGTCAAGACCGACCTGTCCGGTGCCCTGAATGAACTGCAGGACGAGGCA
GCGCGGCTATCGTGGCTGGCCACGACGGGCGTTCCTTGCGCAGCTGTGCTCGACGTTGTCACTGAAGCGG
GAAGGGACTGGCTGCTATTGGGCGAAGTGCCGGGGCAGGATCTCCTGTCATCTCACCTTGCTCCTGCCGA
GAAAGTATCCATCATGGCTGATGCAATGCGGCGGCTGCATACGCTTGATCCGGCTACCTGCCCATTCGAC
CACCAAGCGAAACATCGCATCGAGCGAGCACGTACTCGGATGGAAGCCGGTCTTGTCGATCAGGATGATC
TGGACGAAGAGCATCAGGGGCTCGCGCCAGCCGAACTGTTCGCCAGGCTCAAGGCGCGCATGCCCGACGG
CGAGGATCTCGTCGTGACCCATGGCGATGCCTGCTTGCCGAATATCATGGTGGAAAATGGCCGCTTTTCT
GGATTCATCGACTGTGGCCGGCTGGGTGTGGCGGACCGCTATCAGGACATAGCGTTGGCTACCCGTGATA
TTGCTGAAGAGCTTGGCGGCGAATGGGCTGACCGCTTCCTCGTGCTTTACGGTATCGCCGCTCCCGATTC
GCAGCGCATCGCCTTCTATCGCCTTCTTGACGAGTTCTTCTGAGCGGGACTCTGGGGTTCGAAATGACCG
ACCAAGCGACGCCCAACCTGCCATCACGAGATTTCGATTCCACCGCCGCCTTCTATGAAAGGTTGGGCTT
CGGAATCGTTTTCCGGGACGCCGGCTGGATGATCCTCCAGCGCGGGGATCTCATGCTGGAGTTCTTCGCC
CACCCCAACTTGTTTATTGCAGCTTATAATGGTTACAAATAAAGCAATAGCATCACAAATTTCACAAATA
AAGCATTTTTTTCACTGCATTCTAGTTGTGGTTTGTCCAAACTCATCAATGTATCTTATCATGTCTGTAT
ACCGTCGACCTCTAGCTAGAGCTTGGCGTAATCATGGTCATAGCTGTTTCCTGTGTGAAATTGTTA
